Addgene plasmid #172573: pDONR/zeo-MACROD2
Purpose: For gateway cloning of N-terminal tagged MACROD2 constructs.
Depositing lab: Karla Feijs. Depositing organization: Universitaetsklinikum Aachen. Publication: Comparative analysis of MACROD1, MACROD2 and TARG1 expression, localisation and interactome. Zaja R, Aydin G, Lippok BE, Feederle R, Luscher B, Feijs KLH. Sci Rep. 2020 May 19;10(1):8286. doi: 10.1038/s41598-020-64623-y. PubMed 32427867.
Backbone
  Vector backbone: pDONRzeo
  Total vector size (bp): 3354
  Vector type: Gateway cloning
Growth in bacteria
  Bacterial resistance: Bleocin (Zeocin), 50 μg/mL
  Growth temperature: 37°C
  Growth strain: DH5alpha
  Copy number: High Copy
Gene/Insert
  Gene/Insert name: MACROD2
  Species: H. sapiens (human)
  Insert size (bp): 1344
  Entrez Gene: MACROD2 (a.k.a. C20orf133, C2orf133)
  Cloning method: Gateway Cloning
  Sequencing primers: 5′ M13F; 3′ M13R
Terms and licenses: Academic/Nonprofit Terms; Industry Terms: Not Available to Industry
How to cite: pDONR/zeo-MACROD2 was a gift from Karla Feijs (Addgene plasmid # 172573 ; http://n2t.net/addgene:172573 ; RRID:Addgene_172573)
