[The description below was written by a language model from this plasmid's Addgene catalogue record and pLannotate feature annotations shown in this document.]
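Description:
pDONR/zeo-MACROD2 is a Gateway entry clone built on the pDONRzeo backbone, carrying the human MACROD2 coding sequence (also known as C20orf133). The plasmid is recorded as 3,354 bp in total and is maintained in E. coli as a high-copy plasmid through a ColE1/pUC-type origin. Selection relies on the Sh ble gene (BleoR), driven by the synthetic bacterial EM7 promoter, which confers resistance to Zeocin/bleomycin. The annotation also picks up short fragments labelled RSF ori, lacI and lacZα. These are partial matches within the backbone rather than functional units, and the lacZα fragment lies in the region of the M13 sequencing primer sites listed for the insert.

The MACROD2 open reading frame sits between attL1 and attL2, the recombination sites produced when an insert is moved into a donor vector. They allow directional transfer of the insert into any attR-containing destination vector through an LR Clonase reaction. The rrnB T1 and T2 terminators lie upstream of the attL1 site, where they insulate the insert from read-through transcription originating in the backbone. A T7 promoter lies just beyond attL2, pointing back toward the insert. The entry clone has no promoter for expressing MACROD2 in eukaryotic cells and no annotated tag, so expression and tagging depend on the destination vector chosen. The catalogue lists the insert as 1,344 bp, whereas the annotated MACROD2 CDS match spans about 1,275 bp, so the protein-level match covers slightly less than the stated insert. The stated purpose is to generate N-terminally tagged MACROD2 constructs by Gateway cloning. The associated study compared the expression, localisation and interactomes of MACROD1, MACROD2 and TARG1.
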