Features (pLannotate 1.2.2; 12 found; start..end, strand, type, name):
      1..121     +  rep_origin     RSF ori (fragment): Plasmids containing the RSF 1030 origin of replication can be propagated in E. coli cells that contain additional plasmids with compatible origins.
    123..215     +  CDS            lacI (fragment): lac repressor; lacI; The lac repressor binds to the lac operator to inhibit transcription in E. coli. This inhibition can be relieved by adding lactose or isopropyl-β-D-thiogalactopyranoside (IPTG).
    270..297     -  terminator     rrnB T2 terminator: transcription terminator T2 from the E. coli rrnB gene
    429..472     +  terminator     rrnB T1 terminator: Escherichia coli rrnB; transcription terminator T1 from the E. coli rrnB gene
    519..555     -  CDS            lacZα (fragment): LacZα fragment of β-galactosidase; lacZ fragment
    571..670     +  protein_bind   attL1: mutant version of attL; recombination site for the Gateway® LR reaction LR Clonase™
    673..1947    +  CDS            MACROD2: MACD2_HUMAN - Also known as C20orf133 From Homo sapiens (Human).
   1952..2051    -  protein_bind   attL2: mutant version of attL; recombination site for the Gateway® LR reaction LR Clonase™
   2069..2087    -  promoter       T7 promoter: promoter for bacteriophage T7 RNA polymerase
   2176..2550    -  CDS            BleoR: antibiotic-binding protein; Sh ble from Streptoalloteichus hindustanus; confers resistance to bleomycin, phleomycin, and Zeocin™
   2569..2616    -  promoter       EM7 promoter: synthetic bacterial promoter&nbsp
   2706..3294    +  rep_origin     ori: high-copy-number ColE1/pMB1/pBR322/pUC origin of replication
>Addgene plasmid #172573 | pDONR/zeo-MACROD2 | addgene full sequence | sequence record 358696 | Addgene NGS Result
TTCTTTCCTGCGTTATCCCCTGATTCTGTGGATAACCGTATTACCGCCTTTGAGTGAGCTGATACCGCTC
GCCGCAGCCGAACGACCGAGCGCAGCGAGTCAGTGAGCGAGGAAGCGGAAGAGCGCCCAATACGCAAACC
GCCTCTCCCCGCGCGTTGGCCGATTCATTAATGCAGCTGGCACGACAGGTTTCCCGACTGGAAAGCGGGC
AGTGAGCGCAACGCAATTAATACGCGTACCGCTAGCCAGGAAGAGTTTGTAGAAACGCAAAAAGGCCATC
CGTCAGGATGGCCTTCTGCTTAGTTTGATGCCTGGCAGTTTATGGCGGGCGTCCTGCCCGCCACCCTCCG
GGCCGTTGCTTCACAACGTTCAAATCCGCTCCCGGCGGATTTGTCCTACTCAGGAGAGCGTTCACCGACA
AACAACAGATAAAACGAAAGGCCCAGTCTTCCGACTGAGCCTTTCGTTTTATTTGATGCCTGGCAGTTCC
CTACTCTCGCGTTAACGCTAGCATGGATGTTTTCCCAGTCACGACGTTGTAAAACGACGGCCAGTCTTAA
GCTCGGGCCCCAAATAATGATTTTATTTTGACTGATAGTGACCTGTTCGTTGCAACAAATTGATGAGCAA
TGCTTTTTTATAATGCCAACTTTGTACAAAAAAGCAGGCTTCATGTACCCCAGCAACAAGAAGAAAAAGG
TGTGGAGAGAGGAGAAAGAACGTTTATTGAAGATGACCTTAGAAGAGAGACGCAAAGAATACCTAAGAGA
CTATATTCCCCTGAACAGCATTCTGTCATGGAAGGAGGAGATGAAGGGCAAGGGCCAAAATGATGAAGAA
AATACTCAGGAAACATCCCAGGTGAAGAAAAGTTTGACTGAAAAAGTTTCTCTCTATAGAGGTGACATCA
CATTGCTAGAGGTAGATGCTATAGTCAATGCCGCAAATGCCAGTCTTCTTGGAGGAGGAGGTGTGGATGG
CTGTATTCATAGAGCAGCCGGCCCCTGTTTGCTAGCTGAATGTCGTAACCTGAATGGCTGTGATACTGGA
CATGCAAAAATCACATGTGGCTATGACCTTCCTGCAAAATATGTCATCCATACTGTAGGGCCAATAGCCA
GGGGCCATATTAATGGTTCCCACAAGGAAGACCTTGCAAATTGCTATAAATCATCTCTGAAGCTCGTGAA
AGAAAATAACATCCGATCAGTTGCATTTCCCTGCATCTCAACAGGCATTTATGGCTTTCCCAACGAGCCT
GCTGCAGTCATTGCCCTCAACACCATTAAGGAATGGCTTGCCAAGAATCACCATGAGGTGGATCGGATCA
TTTTCTGTGTCTTCTTAGAAGTTGACTTCAAAATCTACAAAAAGAAAATGAATGAGTTTTTCTCCGTAGA
CGATAATAATGAAGAAGAAGAGGATGTTGAAATGAAAGAAGATTCAGATGAGAACGGTCCAGAGGAGAAG
CAAAGTGTGGAAGAAATGGAAGAGCAGAGCCAAGATGCAGATGGTGTCAACACTGTCACTGTGCCCGGCC
CTGCTTCAGAAGAGGCAGTTGAAGACTGTAAAGATGAAGATTTTGCAAAGGATGAAAATATTACAAAAGG
CGGTGAAGTGACAGATCATTCTGTGCGTGACCAAGATCATCCCGATGGACAAGAGAATGATTCAACGAAG
AATGAAATAAAAATTGAAACAGAATCGCAGAGCTCATATATGGAAACAGAAGAACTTTCATCAAACCAAG
AAGATGCCGTGATTGTGGAGCAACCAGAAGTGATTCCATTAACAGAGGACCAAGAAGAAAAAGAAGGTGA
AAAAGCTCCAGGCGAGGACACACCTAGGATGCCTGGGAAAAGTGAAGGCTCCAGTGACCTAGAAAATACT
CCAGGTCCTGATGCAGGGGCACAAGATGAAGCGAAGGAACAAAGAAATGGAACTAAATGAGACCCAGCTT
TCTTGTACAAAGTTGGCATTATAAGAAAGCATTGCTTATCAATTTGTTGCAACGAACAGGTCACTATCAG
TCAAAATAAAATCATTATTTGCCATCCAGCTGATATCCCCTATAGTGAGTCGTATTACATGGTCATAGCT
GTTTCCTGGCAGCTCTGGCCCGTGTCTCAAAATCTCTGATGTTACATTGCACAAGATAAAAATATATCAT
CATGATCAGTCCTGCTCCTCGGCCACGAAGTGCACGCAGTTGCCGGCCGGGTCGCGCAGGGCGAACTCCC
GCCCCCACGGCTGCTCGCCGATCTCGGTCATGGCCGGCCCGGAGGCGTCCCGGAAGTTCGTGGACACGAC
CTCCGACCACTCGGCGTACAGCTCGTCCAGGCCGCGCACCCACACCCAGGCCAGGGTGTTGTCCGGCACC
ACCTGGTCCTGGACCGCGCTGATGAACAGGGTCACGTCGTCCCGGACCACACCGGCGAAGTCGTCCTCCA
CGAAGTCCCGGGAGAACCCGAGCCGGTCGGTCCAGAACTCGACCGCTCCGGCGACGTCGCGCGCGGTGAG
CACCGGAACGGCACTGGTCAACTTGGCCATGGTTTAGTTCCTCACCTTGTCGTATTATACTATGCCGATA
TACTATGCCGATGATTAATTGTCAACACGTGCTGATCATGACCAAAATCCCTTAACGTGAGTTACGCGTC
GTTCCACTGAGCGTCAGACCCCGTAGAAAAGATCAAAGGATCTTCTTGAGATCCTTTTTTTCTGCGCGTA
ATCTGCTGCTTGCAAACAAAAAAACCACCGCTACCAGCGGTGGTTTGTTTGCCGGATCAAGAGCTACCAA
CTCTTTTTCCGAAGGTAACTGGCTTCAGCAGAGCGCAGATACCAAATACTGTTCTTCTAGTGTAGCCGTA
GTTAGGCCACCACTTCAAGAACTCTGTAGCACCGCCTACATACCTCGCTCTGCTAATCCTGTTACCAGTG
GCTGCTGCCAGTGGCGATAAGTCGTGTCTTACCGGGTTGGACTCAAGACGATAGTTACCGGATAAGGCGC
AGCGGTCGGGCTGAACGGGGGGTTCGTGCACACAGCCCAGCTTGGAGCGAACGACCTACACCGAACTGAG
ATACCTACAGCGTGAGCTATGAGAAAGCGCCACGCTTCCCGAAGGGAGAAAGGCGGACAGGTATCCGGTA
AGCGGCAGGGTCGGAACAGGAGAGCGCACGAGGGAGCTTCCAGGGGGAAACGCCTGGTATCTTTATAGTC
CTGTCGGGTTTCGCCACCTCTGACTTGAGCGTCGATTTTTGTGATGCTCGTCAGGGGGGCGGAGCCTATG
GAAAAACGCCAGCAACGCGGCCTTTTTACGGTTCCTGGCCTTTTGCTGGCCTTTTGCTCACATG
